Addgene plasmid #118693: pHAGE_puro_ZFP64_N_3XFLAG
Purpose: Express 3xflag tagged ZFP64 for flag ChIP experiments
Depositing lab: Christopher Vakoc. Depositing organization: Cold Spring Harbor Laboratory. Publication: A Transcription Factor Addiction in Leukemia Imposed by the MLL Promoter Sequence. Lu B, Klingbeil O, Tarumoto Y, Somerville TDD, Huang YH, Wei Y, Wai DC, Low JKK, Milazzo JP, Wu XS, Cao Z, Yan X, Demerdash OE, Huang G, Mackay JP, Kinney JB, Shi J, Vakoc CR. Cancer Cell. 2018 Dec 10;34(6):970-981.e8. doi: 10.1016/j.ccell.2018.10.015. Epub 2018 Nov 29. PubMed 30503706.
Backbone
  Vector backbone: pHAGE_puro
  Backbone size w/o insert (bp): 7576
  Total vector size (bp): 9691
  Vector type: Lentiviral
  Selectable markers: Puromycin
Growth in bacteria
  Bacterial resistance: Ampicillin, 100 μg/mL
  Growth temperature: 37°C
  Growth strain: NEB Stable
  Copy number: High Copy
Gene/Insert
  Gene/Insert name: ZFP64
  Species: H. sapiens (human)
  Insert size (bp): 2046
  GenBank ID: NM_018197.2
  Entrez Gene: ZFP64 (a.k.a. MGC940, ZNF338)
  Promoter: CMV
  Cloning method: Gibson Cloning
  Sequencing primers: 5′ CMV_F; 3′ PGKR
Terms and licenses: Academic/Nonprofit Terms; Industry Terms: Not Available to Industry
How to cite: pHAGE_puro_ZFP64_N_3XFLAG was a gift from Christopher Vakoc (Addgene plasmid # 118693 ; http://n2t.net/addgene:118693 ; RRID:Addgene_118693)
