[The description below was written by a language model from this plasmid's Addgene catalogue record and pLannotate feature annotations shown in this document.]
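Description:
pHAGE_puro_ZFP64_N_3XFLAG is a 9,691 bp HIV-1-based lentiviral expression plasmid built on the pHAGE_puro backbone. It delivers an N-terminally 3xFLAG-tagged human ZFP64 (also known as ZNF338), a zinc-finger protein, into mammalian cells. In bacteria it is maintained through a high-copy ColE1/pUC-type origin and selected with ampicillin via the β-lactamase gene. The backbone region outside the viral cassette also carries remnants of lac regulatory elements and fragments of the SV40 origin and polyadenylation signal.

The transfer cassette is framed by a truncated 5' LTR and a self-inactivating ΔU3 3' LTR. It contains the Ψ packaging signal with an adjoining gag fragment, the Rev response element for Rev-dependent nuclear export of the genomic RNA, and the cPPT/CTS element, which aids nuclear import of the viral genome. Short nef and rev fragments are residual HIV-1 sequence. Within this frame, the CMV enhancer and immediate early promoter drive the 3xFLAG tag followed by the ZFP64 coding sequence. The catalogue lists the insert as about 2 kb, although the automated annotation matches only part of it to the reference protein. Downstream, a mouse PGK promoter expresses puromycin N-acetyltransferase so that transduced cells can be selected with puromycin. A WPRE ahead of the 3' LTR enhances transcript expression.

The two feature tables, from the depositor sequence and the repository's sequencing result, show the same features in the same order and differ only in their numbering start point. The stated purpose is to express FLAG-tagged ZFP64 for anti-FLAG chromatin immunoprecipitation, and the associated publication concerns transcription factor dependency in MLL-related leukemia.
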