Features (pLannotate 1.2.2; 26 found; start..end, strand, type, name):
    377..634     +  LTR            5' LTR (truncated): truncated 5' long terminal repeat (LTR) from HIV-1
    681..806     +  misc_feature   HIV-1 Ψ: packaging signal of human immunodeficiency virus type 1
    790..1128    +  CDS            HIV-1 gag (fragment): gag protein from human immunodeficiency virus 1; gag
   1303..1536    +  misc_feature   RRE: The Rev response element (RRE) of HIV-1 allows for Rev-dependent mRNA export from the nucleus to the cytoplasm.
   1913..2013    +  CDS            Rev (fragment): human immunodeficiency virus 1 (HIV-1) Rev protein; rev; enhances nuclear export of unspliced and incompletely spliced viral mRNAs
   2058..2175    +  misc_feature   cPPT/CTS: central polypurine tract and central termination sequence of HIV-1
   2227..2530    +  enhancer       CMV enhancer: human cytomegalovirus immediate early enhancer
   2531..2734    +  promoter       CMV promoter: human cytomegalovirus (CMV) immediate early promoter
   2825..2887    +  CDS            3xFLAG: three tandem FLAG® epitope tags, followed by an enterokinase cleavage site
   3218..4351    +  CDS            ZFP64 (fragment): ZF64B_HUMAN - Also known as ZNF338 Experimental evidence at protein level: Swiss-Prot protein existence level 1. May be involved in transcriptional regulation. From Homo sapiens (Human).
   4948..5447    +  promoter       PGK promoter: mouse phosphoglycerate kinase 1 promoter
   5468..6067    +  CDS            PuroR: puromycin N-acetyltransferase; pac from Streptomyces alboniger; confers resistance to puromycin
   6081..6669    +  misc_feature   WPRE: woodchuck hepatitis virus posttranscriptional regulatory element
   6677..6742    +  CDS            nef (fragment): NEF_HV1Z2 - Experimental evidence at protein level: Swiss-Prot protein existence level 1. Extracellular Nef protein targets CD4(+) T-lymphocytes for apoptosis by interacting with CXCR4 surface receptors. From Human immunodeficiency virus type 1 group M subtype D (isolate Z2/CDC-Z34) (HIV-1).
   6744..6977    +  LTR            3' LTR (ΔU3): self-inactivating 3' long terminal repeat (LTR) from HIV-1
   7182..7286    +  promoter       AmpR promoter: bla
   7287..8147    +  CDS            AmpR: β-lactamase; bla; confers resistance to ampicillin, carbenicillin, and related antibiotics
   8318..8906    +  rep_origin     ori: high-copy-number ColE1/pMB1/pBR322/pUC origin of replication
   9089..9143    +  CDS            lacI (fragment): lac repressor; lacI; The lac repressor binds to the lac operator to inhibit transcription in E. coli. This inhibition can be relieved by adding lactose or isopropyl-β-D-thiogalactopyranoside (IPTG).
   9149..9242    +  rep_origin     SV40 ori (fragment): SV40 origin of replication
   9267..9304    +  CDS            lacI (fragment): lac repressor; lacI; The lac repressor binds to the lac operator to inhibit transcription in E. coli. This inhibition can be relieved by adding lactose or isopropyl-β-D-thiogalactopyranoside (IPTG).
   9317..9338    +  protein_bind   CAP binding site: CAP binding activates transcription in the presence of cAMP. E. coli catabolite activator protein
   9353..9383    +  promoter       lac promoter: promoter for the E. coli lac operon
   9391..9407    +  protein_bind   lac operator: The lac repressor binds to the lac operator to inhibit transcription in E. coli. This inhibition can be relieved by adding lactose or isopropyl-β-D-thiogalactopyranoside (IPTG). lac repressor encoded by lacI
   9441..9524    +  polyA_signal   SV40 poly(A) signal (fragment): SV40 polyadenylation signal
   9691..329     +  CDS            nef (fragment) (across the origin): NEF_HV1BR - Experimental evidence at protein level: Swiss-Prot protein existence level 1. Extracellular Nef protein targets CD4(+) T-lymphocytes for apoptosis by interacting with CXCR4 surface receptors (PubMed:14990729). From Human immunodeficiency virus type 1 group M subtype B (isolate BRU/LAI) (HIV-1).
>Addgene plasmid #118693 | pHAGE_puro_ZFP64_N_3XFLAG | depositor full sequence | sequence record 224155 | pHAGE_puro_ZFP64_N_3XFLAG sequence 9691 bps
TGGAAGGGCTAATTCACTCCCAAAGAAGACAAGATATCCTTGATCTGTGGATCTACCACACACAAGGCTA
CTTCCCTGATTAGCAGAACTACACACCAGGGCCAGGGGTCAGATATCCACTGACCTTTGGATGGTGCTAC
AAGCTAGTACCAGTTGAGCCAGATAAGGTAGAAGAGGCCAATAAAGGAGAGAACACCAGCTTGTTACACC
CTGTGAGCCTGCATGGGATGGATGACCCGGAGAGAGAAGTGTTAGAGTGGAGGTTTGACAGCCGCCTAGC
ATTTCATCACGTGGCCCGAGAGCTGCATCCGGAGTACTTCAAGAACTGCTGATATCGAGCTTGCTACAAG
GGACTTTCCGCTGGGGACTTTCCAGGGAGGCGTGGCCTGGGCGGGACTGGGGAGTGGCGAGCCCTCAGAT
CCTGCATATAAGCAGCTGCTTTTTGCCTGTACTGGGTCTCTCTGGTTAGACCAGATCTGAGCCTGGGAGC
TCTCTGGCTAACTAGGGAACCCACTGCTTAAGCCTCAATAAAGCTTGCCTTGAGTGCTTCAAGTAGTGTG
TGCCCGTCTGTTGTGTGACTCTGGTAACTAGAGATCCCTCAGACCCTTTTAGTCAGTGTGGAAAATCTCT
AGCAGTGGCGCCCGAACAGGGACTTGAAAGCGAAAGGGAAACCAGAGGAGCTCTCTCGACGCAGGACTCG
GCTTGCTGAAGCGCGCACGGCAAGAGGCGAGGGGCGGCGACTGGTGAGTACGCCAAAAATTTTGACTAGC
GGAGGCTAGAAGGAGAGAGATGGGTGCGAGAGCGTCAGTATTAAGCGGGGGAGAATTAGATCGCGATGGG
AAAAAATTCGGTTAAGGCCAGGGGGAAAGAAAAAATATAAATTAAAACATATAGTATGGGCAAGCAGGGA
GCTAGAACGATTCGCAGTTAATCCTGGCCTGTTAGAAACATCAGAAGGCTGTAGACAAATACTGGGACAG
CTACAACCATCCCTTCAGACAGGATCAGAAGAACTTAGATCATTATATAATACAGTAGCAACCCTCTATT
GTGTGCATCAAAGGATAGAGATAAAAGACACCAAGGAAGCTTTAGACAAGATAGAGGAAGAGCAAAACAA
AAGTAAGACCACCGCACAGCAAGCGGCCGGCCGCTGATCTTCAGACCTGGAGGAGGAGATATGAGGGACA
ATTGGAGAAGTGAATTATATAAATATAAAGTAGTAAAAATTGAACCATTAGGAGTAGCACCCACCAAGGC
AAAGAGAAGAGTGGTGCAGAGAGAAAAAAGAGCAGTGGGAATAGGAGCTTTGTTCCTTGGGTTCTTGGGA
GCAGCAGGAAGCACTATGGGCGCAGCGTCAATGACGCTGACGGTACAGGCCAGACAATTATTGTCTGGTA
TAGTGCAGCAGCAGAACAATTTGCTGAGGGCTATTGAGGCGCAACAGCATCTGTTGCAACTCACAGTCTG
GGGCATCAAGCAGCTCCAGGCAAGAATCCTGGCTGTGGAAAGATACCTAAAGGATCAACAGCTCCTGGGG
ATTTGGGGTTGCTCTGGAAAACTCATTTGCACCACTGCTGTGCCTTGGAATGCTAGTTGGAGTAATAAAT
CTCTGGAACAGATTTGGAATCACACGACCTGGATGGAGTGGGACAGAGAAATTAACAATTACACAAGCTT
AATACACTCCTTAATTGAAGAATCGCAAAACCAGCAAGAAAAGAATGAACAAGAATTATTGGAATTAGAT
AAATGGGCAAGTTTGTGGAATTGGTTTAACATAACAAATTGGCTGTGGTATATAAAATTATTCATAATGA
TAGTAGGAGGCTTGGTAGGTTTAAGAATAGTTTTTGCTGTACTTTCTATAGTGAATAGAGTTAGGCAGGG
ATATTCACCATTATCGTTTCAGACCCACCTCCCAACCCCGAGGGGACCCGACAGGCCCGAAGGAATAGAA
GAAGAAGGTGGAGAGAGAGACAGAGACAGATCCATTCGATTAGTGAACGGATCTCGACGGTATCGCCGAA
TTCACAAATGGCAGTATTCATCCACAATTTTAAAAGAAAAGGGGGGATTGGGGGGTACAGTGCAGGGGAA
AGAATAGTAGACATAATAGCAACAGACATACAAACTAAAGAATTACAAAAACAAATTACAAAAATTCAAA
ATTTTCGGGTTTATTACAGGGACAGCAGAGATCCAGTTTGGACTAGTGGAGTTCCGCGTTACATAACTTA
CGGTAAATGGCCCGCCTGGCTGACCGCCCAACGACCCCCGCCCATTGACGTCAATAATGACGTATGTTCC
CATAGTAACGCCAATAGGGACTTTCCATTGACGTCAATGGGTGGAGTATTTACGGTAAACTGCCCACTTG
GCAGTACATCAAGTGTATCATATGCCAAGTACGCCCCCTATTGACGTCAATGACGGTAAATGGCCCGCCT
GGCATTATGCCCAGTACATGACCTTATGGGACTTTCCTACTTGGCAGTACATCTACGTATTAGTCATCGC
TATTACCATGGTGATGCGGTTTTGGCAGTACATCAATGGGCGTGGATAGCGGTTTGACTCACGGGGATTT
CCAAGTCTCCACCCCATTGACGTCAATGGGAGTTTGTTTTGGCACCAAAATCAACGGGACTTTCCAAAAT
GTCGTAACAACTCCGCCCCATTGACGCAAATGGGCGGTAGGCGTGTACGGTGGGAGGTCTATATAAGCAG
AGCTCGTTTAGTGAACCGTCAGATCGCCTGGAGACGCCATCCACGCTGTTTTGACCTCCATAGAAGACAC
CGGCGGCCACGCGTCACCATGGATTACAAAGACCATGACGGTGATTATAAAGATCATGATATCGATTACA
AGGATGACGATGACAAGATGAACGCGAGCAGCGAGGGCGAGAGCTTCGCGGGCTCGGTGCAAATTCCAGG
TGGCACAACGGTGCTGGTGGAGCTGACTCCCGACATCCATATCTGCGGCATCTGCAAGCAGCAGTTTAAC
AACCTGGATGCCTTTGTAGCTCACAAGCAAAGTGGCTGCCAGCTGACAGGCACATCCGCAGCAGCCCCCA
GCACGGTCCAGTTTGTATCGGAGGAAACAGTGCCTGCCACCCAGACTCAGACCACCACCAGAACCATCAC
CTCGGAGACCCAGACAATCACAGTTTCAGCTCCAGAATTTGTTTTTGAACATGGCTATCAAACTTACCTG
CCCACGGAAAGTAATGAAAACCAGACAGCCACTGTCATCTCTCTCCCTGCCAAGTCACGCACCAAAAAGC
CCACAACACCACCTGCTCAGAAAAGGCTTAACTGTTGCTATCCAGGTTGCCAATTCAAGACTGCTTATGG
CATGAAGGACATGGAGCGGCATTTAAAAATTCACACGGGAGACAAACCCCATAAGTGTGAAGTCTGTGGC
AAGTGCTTTAGCCGGAAAGACAAGCTGAAAACTCACATGCGGTGCCACACGGGCGTGAAGCCCTACAAGT
GTAAGACGTGTGACTACGCCGCTGCCGACAGCAGCAGCCTCAACAAGCACCTGAGGATCCACTCGGACGA
GCGGCCCTTCAAATGCCAGATCTGCCCCTACGCCAGCCGCAACTCCAGCCAGCTCACTGTCCACCTGCGA
TCCCACACGGGGGACGCCCCCTTCCAGTGCTGGCTCTGTAGCGCCAAGTTCAAAATCAGCTCGGACTTGA
AAAGGCACATGCGGGTGCACTCGGGGGAGAAGCCTTTCAAGTGCGAGTTCTGCAATGTCCGCTGCACCAT
GAAGGGGAACCTCAAGTCGCACATCCGTATCAAGCACAGCGGGAATAACTTCAAGTGTCCTCATTGCGAC
TTCCTGGGTGACAGCAAAGCCACCCTCCGGAAGCACAGCCGCGTGCACCAGTCGGAGCATCCTGAGAAGT
GCTCGGAATGCAGCTACTCCTGCTCCAGCAAGGCCGCCCTGCGCATCCACGAGCGTATCCACTGCACCGA
CCGCCCTTTCAAGTGCAACTACTGCAGCTTCGACACCAAACAGCCCAGCAACCTGAGCAAGCACATGAAG
AAGTTCCATGGGGACATGGTTAAGACTGAGGCTCTAGAGAGGAAGGACACCGGCAGGCAGAGCAGCCGGC
AGGTGGCCAAGCTGGATGCCAAGAAGAGTTTCCACTGCGATATATGCGATGCCTCCTTCATGCGGGAGGA
CTCGCTCCGCAGCCACAAGAGACAGCACAGTGAGTACAGTGAGAGTAAGAACTCGGACGTGACCGTTCTC
CAGTTTCAGATCGACCCCAGCAAGCAGCCCGCCACGCCCCTCACTGTGGGACACCTCCAGGTGCCCCTCC
AGCCCAGCCAAGTGCCCCAGTTCAGCGAGGGAAGAGTCAAAATCATCGTTGGGCATCAGGTGCCCCAGGC
GAACACCATCGTCCAGGCTGCCGCCGCTGCAGTGAACATCGTCCCGCCTGCCTTGGTGGCCCAGAACCCA
GAGGAACTCCCAGGGAACAGCCGGCTGCAGATCCTGCGCCAGGTCAGTCTGATCGCCCCCCCTCAGTCCT
CGCGGTGTCCGAGCGAGGCGGGCGCAATGACCCAGCCGGCTGTCCTGCTGACCACCCACGAGCAGACGGA
CGGAGCCACTCTGCACCAGACTCTCATCCCCACGGCCTCAGGTGGCCCCCAGGAAGGCTCTGGCAATCAA
ACTTTCATTACCAGTTCGGGTATTACTTGCACTGACTTTGAAGGCCTAAACGCCTTGATTCAGGAGGGGA
CAGCAGAAGTGACAGTGGTGAGCGATGGAGGCCAGAACATCGCAGTGGCCACCACAGCGCCACCGGTCTT
CTCCTCCTCTTCCCAGCAAGAACTACCCAAGCAGACCTACTCCATCATTCAAGGGGCAGCCCATCCAGCT
TTGCTCTGTCCCGCCGACTCCATTCCAGATTGATCGAGAATTCTACCGGGTAGGGGAGGCGCTTTTCCCA
AGGCAGTCTGGAGCATGCGCTTTAGCAGCCCCGCTGGGCACTTGGCGCTACACAAGTGGCCTCTGGCCTC
GCACACATTCCACATCCACCGGTAGGCGCCAACCGGCTCCGTTCTTTGGTGGCCCCTTCGCGCCACCTTC
TACTCCTCCCCTAGTCAGGAAGTTCCCCCCCGCCCCGCAGCTCGCGTCGTGCAGGACGTGACAAATGGAA
GTAGCACGTCTCACTAGTCTCGTGCAGATGGACAGCACCGCTGAGCAATGGAAGCGGGTAGGCCTTTGGG
GCAGCGGCCAATAGCAGCTTTGCTCCTTCGCTTTCTGGGCTCAGAGGCTGGGAAGGGGTGGGTCCGGGGG
CGGGCTCAGGGGCGGGCTCAGGGGCGGGGCGGGCGCCCGAAGGTCCTCCGGAGGCCCGGCATTCTGCACG
CTTCAAAAGCGCACGTCTGCCGCGCTGTTCTCCTCTTCCTCATCTCCGGGCCTTTCGACCTGCAGCCCAA
GCTTACCATGACCGAGTACAAGCCCACGGTGCGCCTCGCCACCCGCGACGACGTCCCCAGGGCCGTACGC
ACCCTCGCCGCCGCGTTCGCCGACTACCCCGCCACGCGCCACACCGTCGATCCGGACCGCCACATCGAGC
GGGTCACCGAGCTGCAAGAACTCTTCCTCACGCGCGTCGGGCTCGACATCGGCAAGGTGTGGGTCGCGGA
CGACGGCGCCGCGGTGGCGGTCTGGACCACGCCGGAGAGCGTCGAAGCGGGGGCGGTGTTCGCCGAGATC
GGCCCGCGCATGGCCGAGTTGAGCGGTTCCCGGCTGGCCGCGCAGCAACAGATGGAAGGCCTCCTGGCGC
CGCACCGGCCCAAGGAGCCCGCGTGGTTCCTGGCCACCGTCGGCGTCTCGCCCGACCACCAGGGCAAGGG
TCTGGGCAGCGCCGTCGTGCTCCCCGGAGTGGAGGCGGCCGAGCGCGCCGGGGTGCCCGCCTTCCTGGAG
ACCTCCGCGCCCCGCAACCTCCCCTTCTACGAGCGGCTCGGCTTCACCGTCACCGCCGACGTCGAGGTGC
CCGAAGGACCGCGCACCTGGTGCATGACCCGCAAGCCCGGTGCCTGAATCGATAGATCCTAATCAACCTC
TGGATTACAAAATTTGTGAAAGATTGACTGGTATTCTTAACTATGTTGCTCCTTTTACGCTATGTGGATA
CGCTGCTTTAATGCCTTTGTATCATGCTATTGCTTCCCGTATGGCTTTCATTTTCTCCTCCTTGTATAAA
TCCTGGTTGCTGTCTCTTTATGAGGAGTTGTGGCCCGTTGTCAGGCAACGTGGCGTGGTGTGCACTGTGT
TTGCTGACGCAACCCCCACTGGTTGGGGCATTGCCACCACCTGTCAGCTCCTTTCCGGGACTTTCGCTTT
CCCCCTCCCTATTGCCACGGCGGAACTCATCGCCGCCTGCCTTGCCCGCTGCTGGACAGGGGCTCGGCTG
TTGGGCACTGACAATTCCGTGGTGTTGTCGGGGAAATCATCGTCCTTTCCTTGGCTGCTCGCCTGTGTTG
CCACCTGGATTCTGCGCGGGACGTCCTTCTGCTACGTCCCTTCGGCCCTCAATCCAGCGGACCTTCCTTC
CCGCGGCCTGCTGCCGGCTCTGCGGCCTCTTCCGCGTCTTCGCCTTCGCCCTCAGACGAGTCGGATCTCC
CTTTGGGCCGCCTCCCCGCCTGAGATCCTTTAAGACCAATGACTTACAAGGCAGCTGTAGATCTTAGCCA
CTTTTTAAAAGAAAAGGGGGGACTGGAAGGGCTAATTCACTCCCAACGAAGACAAGATCTGCTTTTTGCT
TGTACTGGGTCTCTCTGGTTAGACCAGATCTGAGCCTGGGAGCTCTCTGGCTAACTAGGGAACCCACTGC
TTAAGCCTCAATAAAGCTTGCCTTGAGTGCTTCAAGTAGTGTGTGCCCGTCTGTTGTGTGACTCTGGTAA
CTAGAGATCCCTCAGACCCTTTTAGTCAGTGTGGAAAATCTCTAGCAGTAGTAGTTCATGTCATCTTATT
ATTCAGTATTTATAACTTGCAAAGAAATGAATATCAGAGAGTGAGAGGCCCGGGTTAATTAAGGAAAGGG
CTAGATCATTCTTGAAGACGAAAGGGCCTCGTGATACGCCTATTTTTATAGGTTAATGTCATGATAATAA
TGGTTTCTTAGACGTCAGGTGGCACTTTTCGGGGAAATGTGCGCGGAACCCCTATTTGTTTATTTTTCTA
AATACATTCAAATATGTATCCGCTCATGAGACAATAACCCTGATAAATGCTTCAATAATATTGAAAAAGG
AAGAGTATGAGTATTCAACATTTCCGTGTCGCCCTTATTCCCTTTTTTGCGGCATTTTGCCTTCCTGTTT
TTGCTCACCCAGAAACGCTGGTGAAAGTAAAAGATGCTGAAGATCAGTTGGGTGCACGAGTGGGTTACAT
CGAACTGGATCTCAACAGCGGTAAGATCCTTGAGAGTTTTCGCCCCGAAGAACGTTTTCCAATGATGAGC
ACTTTTAAAGTTCTGCTATGTGGCGCGGTATTATCCCGTGTTGACGCCGGGCAAGAGCAACTCGGTCGCC
GCATACACTATTCTCAGAATGACTTGGTTGAGTACTCACCAGTCACAGAAAAGCATCTTACGGATGGCAT
GACAGTAAGAGAATTATGCAGTGCTGCCATAACCATGAGTGATAACACTGCGGCCAACTTACTTCTGACA
ACGATCGGAGGACCGAAGGAGCTAACCGCTTTTTTGCACAACATGGGGGATCATGTAACTCGCCTTGATC
GTTGGGAACCGGAGCTGAATGAAGCCATACCAAACGACGAGCGTGACACCACGATGCCTGTAGCAATGGC
AACAACGTTGCGCAAACTATTAACTGGCGAACTACTTACTCTAGCTTCCCGGCAACAATTAATAGACTGG
ATGGAGGCGGATAAAGTTGCAGGACCACTTCTGCGCTCGGCCCTTCCGGCTGGCTGGTTTATTGCTGATA
AATCTGGAGCCGGTGAGCGTGGGTCTCGCGGTATCATTGCAGCACTGGGGCCAGATGGTAAGCCCTCCCG
TATCGTAGTTATCTACACGACGGGGAGTCAGGCAACTATGGATGAACGAAATAGACAGATCGCTGAGATA
GGTGCCTCACTGATTAAGCATTGGTAACTGTCAGACCAAGTTTACTCATATATACTTTAGATTGATTTAA
AACTTCATTTTTAATTTAAAAGGATCTAGGTGAAGATCCTTTTTGATAATCTCATGACCAAAATCCCTTA
ACGTGAGTTTTCGTTCCACTGAGCGTCAGACCCCGTAGAAAAGATCAAAGGATCTTCTTGAGATCCTTTT
TTTCTGCGCGTAATCTGCTGCTTGCAAACAAAAAAACCACCGCTACCAGCGGTGGTTTGTTTGCCGGATC
AAGAGCTACCAACTCTTTTTCCGAAGGTAACTGGCTTCAGCAGAGCGCAGATACCAAATACTGTTCTTCT
AGTGTAGCCGTAGTTAGGCCACCACTTCAAGAACTCTGTAGCACCGCCTACATACCTCGCTCTGCTAATC
CTGTTACCAGTGGCTGCTGCCAGTGGCGATAAGTCGTGTCTTACCGGGTTGGACTCAAGACGATAGTTAC
CGGATAAGGCGCAGCGGTCGGGCTGAACGGGGGGTTCGTGCACACAGCCCAGCTTGGAGCGAACGACCTA
CACCGAACTGAGATACCTACAGCGTGAGCTATGAGAAAGCGCCACGCTTCCCGAAGGGAGAAAGGCGGAC
AGGTATCCGGTAAGCGGCAGGGTCGGAACAGGAGAGCGCACGAGGGAGCTTCCAGGGGGAAACGCCTGGT
ATCTTTATAGTCCTGTCGGGTTTCGCCACCTCTGACTTGAGCGTCGATTTTTGTGATGCTCGTCAGGGGG
GCGGAGCCTATGGAAAAACGCCAGCAACGCGGCCTTTTTACGGTTCCTGGCCTTTTGCTGGCCTTTTGCT
CACATGTTCTTTCCTGCGTTATCCCCTGATTCTGTGGATAACCGTATTACCGCCTTTGAGTGAGCTGATA
CCGCTCGCCGCAGCCGAACGACCGAGCGCAGCGAGTCAGTGAGCGAGGAAGCGGAAGAGCGCCCAATACG
CAAACCGCCTCTCCCCGCGCGTTGGCCGATTCATTAATGCAGCAAGCTCATGGCTGACTAATTTTTTTTA
TTTATGCAGAGGCCGAGGCCGCCTCGGCCTCTGAGCTATTCCAGAAGTAGTGAGGAGGCTTTTTTGGAGG
CCTAGGCTTTTGCAAAAAGCTCCCCGTGGCACGACAGGTTTCCCGACTGGAAAGCGGGCAGTGAGCGCAA
CGCAATTAATGTGAGTTAGCTCACTCATTAGGCACCCCAGGCTTTACACTTTATGCTTCCGGCTCGTATG
TTGTGTGGAATTGTGAGCGGATAACAATTTCACACAGGAAACAGCTATGACATGATTACGAATTTCACAA
ATAAAGCATTTTTTTCACTGCATTCTAGTTGTGGTTTGTCCAAACTCATCAATGTATCTTATCATGTCTG
GATCAACTGGATAACTCAAGCTAACCAAAATCATCCCAAACTTCCCACCCCATACCCTATTACCACTGCC
AATTACCTGTGGTTTCATTTACTCTAAACCTGTGATTCCTCTGAATTATTTTCATTTTAAAGAAATTGTA
TTTGTTAAATATGTACTACAAACTTAGTAGT
