Features (pLannotate 1.2.2; 26 found; start..end, strand, type, name):
      1..204     +  promoter       CMV promoter: human cytomegalovirus (CMV) immediate early promoter
    295..357     +  CDS            3xFLAG: three tandem FLAG® epitope tags, followed by an enterokinase cleavage site
    688..1821    +  CDS            ZFP64 (fragment): ZF64B_HUMAN - Also known as ZNF338 Experimental evidence at protein level: Swiss-Prot protein existence level 1. May be involved in transcriptional regulation. From Homo sapiens (Human).
   2418..2917    +  promoter       PGK promoter: mouse phosphoglycerate kinase 1 promoter
   2938..3537    +  CDS            PuroR: puromycin N-acetyltransferase; pac from Streptomyces alboniger; confers resistance to puromycin
   3551..4139    +  misc_feature   WPRE: woodchuck hepatitis virus posttranscriptional regulatory element
   4147..4212    +  CDS            nef (fragment): NEF_HV1Z2 - Experimental evidence at protein level: Swiss-Prot protein existence level 1. Extracellular Nef protein targets CD4(+) T-lymphocytes for apoptosis by interacting with CXCR4 surface receptors. From Human immunodeficiency virus type 1 group M subtype D (isolate Z2/CDC-Z34) (HIV-1).
   4214..4447    +  LTR            3' LTR (ΔU3): self-inactivating 3' long terminal repeat (LTR) from HIV-1
   4652..4756    +  promoter       AmpR promoter: bla
   4757..5617    +  CDS            AmpR: β-lactamase; bla; confers resistance to ampicillin, carbenicillin, and related antibiotics
   5788..6376    +  rep_origin     ori: high-copy-number ColE1/pMB1/pBR322/pUC origin of replication
   6559..6613    +  CDS            lacI (fragment): lac repressor; lacI; The lac repressor binds to the lac operator to inhibit transcription in E. coli. This inhibition can be relieved by adding lactose or isopropyl-β-D-thiogalactopyranoside (IPTG).
   6619..6712    +  rep_origin     SV40 ori (fragment): SV40 origin of replication
   6737..6774    +  CDS            lacI (fragment): lac repressor; lacI; The lac repressor binds to the lac operator to inhibit transcription in E. coli. This inhibition can be relieved by adding lactose or isopropyl-β-D-thiogalactopyranoside (IPTG).
   6787..6808    +  protein_bind   CAP binding site: CAP binding activates transcription in the presence of cAMP. E. coli catabolite activator protein
   6823..6853    +  promoter       lac promoter: promoter for the E. coli lac operon
   6861..6877    +  protein_bind   lac operator: The lac repressor binds to the lac operator to inhibit transcription in E. coli. This inhibition can be relieved by adding lactose or isopropyl-β-D-thiogalactopyranoside (IPTG). lac repressor encoded by lacI
   6911..6994    +  polyA_signal   SV40 poly(A) signal (fragment): SV40 polyadenylation signal
   7161..7490    +  CDS            nef (fragment): NEF_HV1BR - Experimental evidence at protein level: Swiss-Prot protein existence level 1. Extracellular Nef protein targets CD4(+) T-lymphocytes for apoptosis by interacting with CXCR4 surface receptors (PubMed:14990729). From Human immunodeficiency virus type 1 group M subtype B (isolate BRU/LAI) (HIV-1).
   7538..7795    +  LTR            5' LTR (truncated): truncated 5' long terminal repeat (LTR) from HIV-1
   7842..7967    +  misc_feature   HIV-1 Ψ: packaging signal of human immunodeficiency virus type 1
   7951..8289    +  CDS            HIV-1 gag (fragment): gag protein from human immunodeficiency virus 1; gag
   8464..8697    +  misc_feature   RRE: The Rev response element (RRE) of HIV-1 allows for Rev-dependent mRNA export from the nucleus to the cytoplasm.
   9074..9174    +  CDS            Rev (fragment): human immunodeficiency virus 1 (HIV-1) Rev protein; rev; enhances nuclear export of unspliced and incompletely spliced viral mRNAs
   9219..9336    +  misc_feature   cPPT/CTS: central polypurine tract and central termination sequence of HIV-1
   9388..9691    +  enhancer       CMV enhancer: human cytomegalovirus immediate early enhancer
>Addgene plasmid #118693 | pHAGE_puro_ZFP64_N_3XFLAG | addgene full sequence | sequence record 230450 | Addgene NGS Result
GTGATGCGGTTTTGGCAGTACATCAATGGGCGTGGATAGCGGTTTGACTCACGGGGATTTCCAAGTCTCC
ACCCCATTGACGTCAATGGGAGTTTGTTTTGGCACCAAAATCAACGGGACTTTCCAAAATGTCGTAACAA
CTCCGCCCCATTGACGCAAATGGGCGGTAGGCGTGTACGGTGGGAGGTCTATATAAGCAGAGCTCGTTTA
GTGAACCGTCAGATCGCCTGGAGACGCCATCCACGCTGTTTTGACCTCCATAGAAGACACCGGCGGCCAC
GCGTCACCATGGATTACAAAGACCATGACGGTGATTATAAAGATCATGATATCGATTACAAGGATGACGA
TGACAAGATGAACGCGAGCAGCGAGGGCGAGAGCTTCGCGGGCTCGGTGCAAATTCCAGGTGGCACAACG
GTGCTGGTGGAGCTGACTCCCGACATCCATATCTGCGGCATCTGCAAGCAGCAGTTTAACAACCTGGATG
CCTTTGTAGCTCACAAGCAAAGTGGCTGCCAGCTGACAGGCACATCCGCAGCAGCCCCCAGCACGGTCCA
GTTTGTATCGGAGGAAACAGTGCCTGCCACCCAGACTCAGACCACCACCAGAACCATCACCTCGGAGACC
CAGACAATCACAGTTTCAGCTCCAGAATTTGTTTTTGAACATGGCTATCAAACTTACCTGCCCACGGAAA
GTAATGAAAACCAGACAGCCACTGTCATCTCTCTCCCTGCCAAGTCACGCACCAAAAAGCCCACAACACC
ACCTGCTCAGAAAAGGCTTAACTGTTGCTATCCAGGTTGCCAATTCAAGACTGCTTATGGCATGAAGGAC
ATGGAGCGGCATTTAAAAATTCACACGGGAGACAAACCCCATAAGTGTGAAGTCTGTGGCAAGTGCTTTA
GCCGGAAAGACAAGCTGAAAACTCACATGCGGTGCCACACGGGCGTGAAGCCCTACAAGTGTAAGACGTG
TGACTACGCCGCTGCCGACAGCAGCAGCCTCAACAAGCACCTGAGGATCCACTCGGACGAGCGGCCCTTC
AAATGCCAGATCTGCCCCTACGCCAGCCGCAACTCCAGCCAGCTCACTGTCCACCTGCGATCCCACACGG
GGGACGCCCCCTTCCAGTGCTGGCTCTGTAGCGCCAAGTTCAAAATCAGCTCGGACTTGAAAAGGCACAT
GCGGGTGCACTCGGGGGAGAAGCCTTTCAAGTGCGAGTTCTGCAATGTCCGCTGCACCATGAAGGGGAAC
CTCAAGTCGCACATCCGTATCAAGCACAGCGGGAATAACTTCAAGTGTCCTCATTGCGACTTCCTGGGTG
ACAGCAAAGCCACCCTCCGGAAGCACAGCCGCGTGCACCAGTCGGAGCATCCTGAGAAGTGCTCGGAATG
CAGCTACTCCTGCTCCAGCAAGGCCGCCCTGCGCATCCACGAGCGTATCCACTGCACCGACCGCCCTTTC
AAGTGCAACTACTGCAGCTTCGACACCAAACAGCCCAGCAACCTGAGCAAGCACATGAAGAAGTTCCACG
GGGACATGGTTAAGACTGAGGCTCTAGAGAGGAAGGACACCGGCAGGCAGAGCAGCCGGCAGGTGGCCAA
GCTGGATGCCAAGAAGAGTTTCCACTGCGATATATGCGATGCCTCCTTCATGCGGGAGGACTCGCTCCGC
AGCCACAAGAGACAGCACAGTGAGTACAGTGAGAGTAAGAACTCGGACGTGACCGTTCTCCAGTTTCAGA
TCGACCCCAGCAAGCAGCCCGCCACGCCCCTCACTGTGGGACACCTCCAGGTGCCCCTCCAGCCCAGCCA
AGTGCCCCAGTTCAGCGAGGGAAGAGTCAAAATCATCGTTGGGCATCAGGTGCCCCAGGCGAACACCATC
GTCCAGGCTGCCGCTGCTGCAGTGAACATCGTCCCGCCTGCCTTGGTGGCCCAGAACCCAGAGGAACTCC
CAGGGAACAGCCGGCTGCAGATCCTGCGCCAGGTCAGTCTGATCGCCCCCCCTCAGTCCTCGCGGTGTCC
GAGCGAGGCGGGCGCAATGACCCAGCCGGCTGTCCTGCTGACCACCCACGAGCAGACGGACGGAGCCACT
CTGCACCAGACTCTCATCCCCACGGCCTCAGGTGGCCCCCAGGAAGGCTCTGGCAATCAAACTTTCATTA
CCAGTTCGGGTATTACTTGCACTGACTTTGAAGGCCTAAACGCCTTGATTCAGGAGGGGACAGCAGAAGT
GACAGTGGTGAGCGATGGAGGCCAGAACATCGCAGTGGCCACCACAGCGCCACCGGTCTTCTCCTCCTCT
TCCCAGCAAGAACTACCCAAGCAGACCTACTCCATCATTCAAGGGGCAGCCCATCCAGCTTTGCTCTGTC
CCGCCGACTCCATTCCAGATTGATCGAGAATTCTACCGGGTAGGGGAGGCGCTTTTCCCAAGGCAGTCTG
GAGCATGCGCTTTAGCAGCCCCGCTGGGCACTTGGCGCTACACAAGTGGCCTCTGGCCTCGCACACATTC
CACATCCACCGGTAGGCGCCAACCGGCTCCGTTCTTTGGTGGCCCCTTCGCGCCACCTTCTACTCCTCCC
CTAGTCAGGAAGTTCCCCCCCGCCCCGCAGCTCGCGTCGTGCAGGACGTGACAAATGGAAGTAGCACGTC
TCACTAGTCTCGTGCAGATGGACAGCACCGCTGAGCAATGGAAGCGGGTAGGCCTTTGGGGCAGCGGCCA
ATAGCAGCTTTGCTCCTTCGCTTTCTGGGCTCAGAGGCTGGGAAGGGGTGGGTCCGGGGGCGGGCTCAGG
GGCGGGCTCAGGGGCGGGGCGGGCGCCCGAAGGTCCTCCGGAGGCCCGGCATTCTGCACGCTTCAAAAGC
GCACGTCTGCCGCGCTGTTCTCCTCTTCCTCATCTCCGGGCCTTTCGACCTGCAGCCCAAGCTTACCATG
ACCGAGTACAAGCCCACGGTGCGCCTCGCCACCCGCGACGACGTCCCCAGGGCCGTACGCACCCTCGCCG
CCGCGTTCGCCGACTACCCCGCCACGCGCCACACCGTCGATCCGGACCGCCACATCGAGCGGGTCACCGA
GCTGCAAGAACTCTTCCTCACGCGCGTCGGGCTCGACATCGGCAAGGTGTGGGTCGCGGACGACGGCGCC
GCGGTGGCGGTCTGGACCACGCCGGAGAGCGTCGAAGCGGGGGCGGTGTTCGCCGAGATCGGCCCGCGCA
TGGCCGAGTTGAGCGGTTCCCGGCTGGCCGCGCAGCAACAGATGGAAGGCCTCCTGGCGCCGCACCGGCC
CAAGGAGCCCGCGTGGTTCCTGGCCACCGTCGGCGTCTCGCCCGACCACCAGGGCAAGGGTCTGGGCAGC
GCCGTCGTGCTCCCCGGAGTGGAGGCGGCCGAGCGCGCCGGGGTGCCCGCCTTCCTGGAGACCTCCGCGC
CCCGCAACCTCCCCTTCTACGAGCGGCTCGGCTTCACCGTCACCGCCGACGTCGAGGTGCCCGAAGGACC
GCGCACCTGGTGCATGACCCGCAAGCCCGGTGCCTGAATCGATAGATCCTAATCAACCTCTGGATTACAA
AATTTGTGAAAGATTGACTGGTATTCTTAACTATGTTGCTCCTTTTACGCTATGTGGATACGCTGCTTTA
ATGCCTTTGTATCATGCTATTGCTTCCCGTATGGCTTTCATTTTCTCCTCCTTGTATAAATCCTGGTTGC
TGTCTCTTTATGAGGAGTTGTGGCCCGTTGTCAGGCAACGTGGCGTGGTGTGCACTGTGTTTGCTGACGC
AACCCCCACTGGTTGGGGCATTGCCACCACCTGTCAGCTCCTTTCCGGGACTTTCGCTTTCCCCCTCCCT
ATTGCCACGGCGGAACTCATCGCCGCCTGCCTTGCCCGCTGCTGGACAGGGGCTCGGCTGTTGGGCACTG
ACAATTCCGTGGTGTTGTCGGGGAAATCATCGTCCTTTCCTTGGCTGCTCGCCTGTGTTGCCACCTGGAT
TCTGCGCGGGACGTCCTTCTGCTACGTCCCTTCGGCCCTCAATCCAGCGGACCTTCCTTCCCGCGGCCTG
CTGCCGGCTCTGCGGCCTCTTCCGCGTCTTCGCCTTCGCCCTCAGACGAGTCGGATCTCCCTTTGGGCCG
CCTCCCCGCCTGAGATCCTTTAAGACCAATGACTTACAAGGCAGCTGTAGATCTTAGCCACTTTTTAAAA
GAAAAGGGGGGACTGGAAGGGCTAATTCACTCCCAACGAAGACAAGATCTGCTTTTTGCTTGTACTGGGT
CTCTCTGGTTAGACCAGATCTGAGCCTGGGAGCTCTCTGGCTAACTAGGGAACCCACTGCTTAAGCCTCA
ATAAAGCTTGCCTTGAGTGCTTCAAGTAGTGTGTGCCCGTCTGTTGTGTGACTCTGGTAACTAGAGATCC
CTCAGACCCTTTTAGTCAGTGTGGAAAATCTCTAGCAGTAGTAGTTCATGTCATCTTATTATTCAGTATT
TATAACTTGCAAAGAAATGAATATCAGAGAGTGAGAGGCCCGGGTTAATTAAGGAAAGGGCTAGATCATT
CTTGAAGACGAAAGGGCCTCGTGATACGCCTATTTTTATAGGTTAATGTCATGATAATAATGGTTTCTTA
GACGTCAGGTGGCACTTTTCGGGGAAATGTGCGCGGAACCCCTATTTGTTTATTTTTCTAAATACATTCA
AATATGTATCCGCTCATGAGACAATAACCCTGATAAATGCTTCAATAATATTGAAAAAGGAAGAGTATGA
GTATTCAACATTTCCGTGTCGCCCTTATTCCCTTTTTTGCGGCATTTTGCCTTCCTGTTTTTGCTCACCC
AGAAACGCTGGTGAAAGTAAAAGATGCTGAAGATCAGTTGGGTGCACGAGTGGGTTACATCGAACTGGAT
CTCAACAGCGGTAAGATCCTTGAGAGTTTTCGCCCCGAAGAACGTTTTCCAATGATGAGCACTTTTAAAG
TTCTGCTATGTGGCGCGGTATTATCCCGTGTTGACGCCGGGCAAGAGCAACTCGGTCGCCGCATACACTA
TTCTCAGAATGACTTGGTTGAGTACTCACCAGTCACAGAAAAGCATCTTACGGATGGCATGACAGTAAGA
GAATTATGCAGTGCTGCCATAACCATGAGTGATAACACTGCGGCCAACTTACTTCTGACAACGATCGGAG
GACCGAAGGAGCTAACCGCTTTTTTGCACAACATGGGGGATCATGTAACTCGCCTTGATCGTTGGGAACC
GGAGCTGAATGAAGCCATACCAAACGACGAGCGTGACACCACGATGCCTGTAGCAATGGCAACAACGTTG
CGCAAACTATTAACTGGCGAACTACTTACTCTAGCTTCCCGGCAACAATTAATAGACTGGATGGAGGCGG
ATAAAGTTGCAGGACCACTTCTGCGCTCGGCCCTTCCGGCTGGCTGGTTTATTGCTGATAAATCTGGAGC
CGGTGAGCGTGGGTCTCGCGGTATCATTGCAGCACTGGGGCCAGATGGTAAGCCCTCCCGTATCGTAGTT
ATCTACACGACGGGGAGTCAGGCAACTATGGATGAACGAAATAGACAGATCGCTGAGATAGGTGCCTCAC
TGATTAAGCATTGGTAACTGTCAGACCAAGTTTACTCATATATACTTTAGATTGATTTAAAACTTCATTT
TTAATTTAAAAGGATCTAGGTGAAGATCCTTTTTGATAATCTCATGACCAAAATCCCTTAACGTGAGTTT
TCGTTCCACTGAGCGTCAGACCCCGTAGAAAAGATCAAAGGATCTTCTTGAGATCCTTTTTTTCTGCGCG
TAATCTGCTGCTTGCAAACAAAAAAACCACCGCTACCAGCGGTGGTTTGTTTGCCGGATCAAGAGCTACC
AACTCTTTTTCCGAAGGTAACTGGCTTCAGCAGAGCGCAGATACCAAATACTGTTCTTCTAGTGTAGCCG
TAGTTAGGCCACCACTTCAAGAACTCTGTAGCACCGCCTACATACCTCGCTCTGCTAATCCTGTTACCAG
TGGCTGCTGCCAGTGGCGATAAGTCGTGTCTTACCGGGTTGGACTCAAGACGATAGTTACCGGATAAGGC
GCAGCGGTCGGGCTGAACGGGGGGTTCGTGCACACAGCCCAGCTTGGAGCGAACGACCTACACCGAACTG
AGATACCTACAGCGTGAGCTATGAGAAAGCGCCACGCTTCCCGAAGGGAGAAAGGCGGACAGGTATCCGG
TAAGCGGCAGGGTCGGAACAGGAGAGCGCACGAGGGAGCTTCCAGGGGGAAACGCCTGGTATCTTTATAG
TCCTGTCGGGTTTCGCCACCTCTGACTTGAGCGTCGATTTTTGTGATGCTCGTCAGGGGGGCGGAGCCTA
TGGAAAAACGCCAGCAACGCGGCCTTTTTACGGTTCCTGGCCTTTTGCTGGCCTTTTGCTCACATGTTCT
TTCCTGCGTTATCCCCTGATTCTGTGGATAACCGTATTACCGCCTTTGAGTGAGCTGATACCGCTCGCCG
CAGCCGAACGACCGAGCGCAGCGAGTCAGTGAGCGAGGAAGCGGAAGAGCGCCCAATACGCAAACCGCCT
CTCCCCGCGCGTTGGCCGATTCATTAATGCAGCAAGCTCATGGCTGACTAATTTTTTTTATTTATGCAGA
GGCCGAGGCCGCCTCGGCCTCTGAGCTATTCCAGAAGTAGTGAGGAGGCTTTTTTGGAGGCCTAGGCTTT
TGCAAAAAGCTCCCCGTGGCACGACAGGTTTCCCGACTGGAAAGCGGGCAGTGAGCGCAACGCAATTAAT
GTGAGTTAGCTCACTCATTAGGCACCCCAGGCTTTACACTTTATGCTTCCGGCTCGTATGTTGTGTGGAA
TTGTGAGCGGATAACAATTTCACACAGGAAACAGCTATGACATGATTACGAATTTCACAAATAAAGCATT
TTTTTCACTGCATTCTAGTTGTGGTTTGTCCAAACTCATCAATGTATCTTATCATGTCTGGATCAACTGG
ATAACTCAAGCTAACCAAAATCATCCCAAACTTCCCACCCCATACCCTATTACCACTGCCAATTACCTGT
GGTTTCATTTACTCTAAACCTGTGATTCCTCTGAATTATTTTCATTTTAAAGAAATTGTATTTGTTAAAT
ATGTACTACAAACTTAGTAGTTGGAAGGGCTAATTCACTCCCAAAGAAGACAAGATATCCTTGATCTGTG
GATCTACCACACACAAGGCTACTTCCCTGATTAGCAGAACTACACACCAGGGCCAGGGGTCAGATATCCA
CTGACCTTTGGATGGTGCTACAAGCTAGTACCAGTTGAGCCAGATAAGGTAGAAGAGGCCAATAAAGGAG
AGAACACCAGCTTGTTACACCCTGTGAGCCTGCATGGGATGGATGACCCGGAGAGAGAAGTGTTAGAGTG
GAGGTTTGACAGCCGCCTAGCATTTCATCACGTGGCCCGAGAGCTGCATCCGGAGTACTTCAAGAACTGC
TGATATCGAGCTTGCTACAAGGGACTTTCCGCTGGGGACTTTCCAGGGAGGCGTGGCCTGGGCGGGACTG
GGGAGTGGCGAGCCCTCAGATCCTGCATATAAGCAGCTGCTTTTTGCCTGTACTGGGTCTCTCTGGTTAG
ACCAGATCTGAGCCTGGGAGCTCTCTGGCTAACTAGGGAACCCACTGCTTAAGCCTCAATAAAGCTTGCC
TTGAGTGCTTCAAGTAGTGTGTGCCCGTCTGTTGTGTGACTCTGGTAACTAGAGATCCCTCAGACCCTTT
TAGTCAGTGTGGAAAATCTCTAGCAGTGGCGCCCGAACAGGGACTTGAAAGCGAAAGGGAAACCAGAGGA
GCTCTCTCGACGCAGGACTCGGCTTGCTGAAGCGCGCACGGCAAGAGGCGAGGGGCGGCGACTGGTGAGT
ACGCCAAAAATTTTGACTAGCGGAGGCTAGAAGGAGAGAGATGGGTGCGAGAGCGTCAGTATTAAGCGGG
GGAGAATTAGATCGCGATGGGAAAAAATTCGGTTAAGGCCAGGGGGAAAGAAAAAATATAAATTAAAACA
TATAGTATGGGCAAGCAGGGAGCTAGAACGATTCGCAGTTAATCCTGGCCTGTTAGAAACATCAGAAGGC
TGTAGACAAATACTGGGACAGCTACAACCATCCCTTCAGACAGGATCAGAAGAACTTAGATCATTATATA
ATACAGTAGCAACCCTCTATTGTGTGCATCAAAGGATAGAGATAAAAGACACCAAGGAAGCTTTAGACAA
GATAGAGGAAGAGCAAAACAAAAGTAAGACCACCGCACAGCAAGCGGCCGGCCGCTGATCTTCAGACCTG
GAGGAGGAGATATGAGGGACAATTGGAGAAGTGAATTATATAAATATAAAGTAGTAAAAATTGAACCATT
AGGAGTAGCACCCACCAAGGCAAAGAGAAGAGTGGTGCAGAGAGAAAAAAGAGCAGTGGGAATAGGAGCT
TTGTTCCTTGGGTTCTTGGGAGCAGCAGGAAGCACTATGGGCGCAGCGTCAATGACGCTGACGGTACAGG
CCAGACAATTATTGTCTGGTATAGTGCAGCAGCAGAACAATTTGCTGAGGGCTATTGAGGCGCAACAGCA
TCTGTTGCAACTCACAGTCTGGGGCATCAAGCAGCTCCAGGCAAGAATCCTGGCTGTGGAAAGATACCTA
AAGGATCAACAGCTCCTGGGGATTTGGGGTTGCTCTGGAAAACTCATTTGCACCACTGCTGTGCCTTGGA
ATGCTAGTTGGAGTAATAAATCTCTGGAACAGATTTGGAATCACACGACCTGGATGGAGTGGGACAGAGA
AATTAACAATTACACAAGCTTAATACACTCCTTAATTGAAGAATCGCAAAACCAGCAAGAAAAGAATGAA
CAAGAATTATTGGAATTAGATAAATGGGCAAGTTTGTGGAATTGGTTTAACATAACAAATTGGCTGTGGT
ATATAAAATTATTCATAATGATAGTAGGAGGCTTGGTAGGTTTAAGAATAGTTTTTGCTGTACTTTCTAT
AGTGAATAGAGTTAGGCAGGGATATTCACCATTATCGTTTCAGACCCACCTCCCAACCCCGAGGGGACCC
GACAGGCCCGAAGGAATAGAAGAAGAAGGTGGAGAGAGAGACAGAGACAGATCCATTCGATTAGTGAACG
GATCTCGACGGTATCGCCGAATTCACAAATGGCAGTATTCATCCACAATTTTAAAAGAAAAGGGGGGATT
GGGGGGTACAGTGCAGGGGAAAGAATAGTAGACATAATAGCAACAGACATACAAACTAAAGAATTACAAA
AACAAATTACAAAAATTCAAAATTTTCGGGTTTATTACAGGGACAGCAGAGATCCAGTTTGGACTAGTGG
AGTTCCGCGTTACATAACTTACGGTAAATGGCCCGCCTGGCTGACCGCCCAACGACCCCCGCCCATTGAC
GTCAATAATGACGTATGTTCCCATAGTAACGCCAATAGGGACTTTCCATTGACGTCAATGGGTGGAGTAT
TTACGGTAAACTGCCCACTTGGCAGTACATCAAGTGTATCATATGCCAAGTACGCCCCCTATTGACGTCA
ATGACGGTAAATGGCCCGCCTGGCATTATGCCCAGTACATGACCTTATGGGACTTTCCTACTTGGCAGTA
CATCTACGTATTAGTCATCGCTATTACCATG
